Addgene plasmid #73048: pCAG mFoxg1-GFP wildtype
Purpose: C-terminal fusion of gfp Mouse wildtype Foxg1
Depositing lab: Joseph Gleeson. Depositing organization: University of California, San Diego (UCSD). Publication: An AKT3-FOXG1-reelin network underlies defective migration in human focal malformations of cortical development. Baek ST, Copeland B, Yun EJ, Kwon SK, Guemez-Gamboa A, Schaffer AE, Kim S, Kang HC, Song S, Mathern GW, Gleeson JG. Nat Med. 2015 Dec;21(12):1445-54. doi: 10.1038/nm.3982. Epub 2015 Nov 2. PubMed 26523971.
Backbone
  Vector backbone: pCAG
  Vector type: Mammalian Expression
Growth in bacteria
  Bacterial resistance: Ampicillin, 100 μg/mL
  Growth temperature: 37°C
  Growth strain: DH5alpha
  Copy number: Unknown
Gene/Insert
  Gene/Insert name: mFoxg1
  Species: M. musculus (mouse)
  Entrez Gene: Foxg1 (a.k.a. 2900064B05Rik, BF-1, Bf1, Hfh9, Hfhbf1)
  Cloning method: Unknown
  Sequencing primers: 5′ AGGGACTTCCTTTGTCCCAAATCTGGCGGAGCC
Terms and licenses: Academic/Nonprofit Terms; Industry Terms: Not Available to Industry
How to cite: pCAG mFoxg1-GFP wildtype was a gift from Joseph Gleeson (Addgene plasmid # 73048 ; http://n2t.net/addgene:73048 ; RRID:Addgene_73048)
