[The description below was written by a language model from this plasmid's Addgene catalogue record and pLannotate feature annotations shown in this document.]
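Description:
pCAG mFoxg1-GFP wildtype is a 6,965 bp mammalian expression plasmid built on the pCAG backbone. It expresses wild-type mouse Foxg1 with EGFP fused to its C-terminus. It is maintained in E. coli through a high-copy ColE1/pUC-type origin and selected with ampicillin via the β-lactamase gene and its native promoter. No mammalian selection marker is annotated, which points to use mainly in transient transfection or similar delivery.

Expression is driven by the composite CAG promoter, which here comprises the human cytomegalovirus immediate-early enhancer, the chicken β-actin promoter and a chimeric chicken β-actin/rabbit β-globin intron. Together these give strong, broadly active transcription in mammalian cells. The Foxg1 coding sequence follows, encoding a forkhead transcriptional repressor involved in telencephalon development. After a short linker comes EGFP, so the fusion protein can be followed by fluorescence. The transcript ends at a rabbit β-globin polyadenylation signal. The short "HBB" fragments flagged on either side of the fusion are most likely rabbit β-globin exon remnants that belong to the CAG cassette, not separate coding elements.

Downstream backbone features include an SV40 origin of replication, which allows episomal amplification in cells expressing large T antigen. There is also an SV40 poly(A) signal, along with lac promoter/operator, lacI and RSF ori fragments that appear to be leftovers from cloning.

The "wildtype" label suggests the plasmid serves as the reference construct for comparison with mutant Foxg1 versions. The associated publication concerns an AKT3-FOXG1-reelin pathway in neuronal migration defects of cortical malformations, which fits use in tracking Foxg1 expression and localisation in cells. The record does not state the cloning method or cloning sites.
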