Features (pLannotate 1.2.2; 20 found; start..end, strand, type, name):
     42..630     -  rep_origin     ori: high-copy-number ColE1/pMB1/pBR322/pUC origin of replication
    801..1661    -  CDS            AmpR: β-lactamase; bla; confers resistance to ampicillin, carbenicillin, and related antibiotics
   1662..1766    -  promoter       AmpR promoter: bla
   1796..2175    +  enhancer       CMV enhancer: human cytomegalovirus immediate early enhancer
   2178..2453    +  promoter       chicken β-actin promoter: No description available
   2454..3462    +  intron         chimeric intron: chimera between introns from chicken β-actin and rabbit β-globin
   3460..3516    +  CDS            HBB (fragment): HBB_LEPEU - Experimental evidence at protein level: Swiss-Prot protein existence level 1. Involved in oxygen transport from the lung to the various peripheral tissues. From Lepus europaeus (European hare).
   3517..4959    +  CDS            Foxg1: FOXG1_MOUSE - Also known as Fkhl1, Foxg1b, Hfhbf1. Experimental evidence at protein level: Swiss-Prot protein existence level 1. Transcription repression factor which plays an important role in the establishment of the regional subdivision of the developing brain and in the development of the telencephalon. From Mus musculus (Mouse).
   4975..5694    +  CDS            EGFP: the original enhanced GFP (Yang et al., 1996) mammalian codon-optimized
   5704..5775    +  CDS            HBB (fragment): HBB_PONPY - Experimental evidence at transcript level: Swiss-Prot protein existence level 2. Involved in oxygen transport from the lung to the various peripheral tissues. From Pongo pygmaeus (Bornean orangutan).
   5846..5901    +  polyA_signal   β-globin poly(A) signal: rabbit β-globin polyadenylation signal (Gil and Proudfoot, 1987)
   6284..6300    -  protein_bind   lac operator: The lac repressor binds to the lac operator to inhibit transcription in E. coli. This inhibition can be relieved by adding lactose or isopropyl-β-D-thiogalactopyranoside (IPTG). lac repressor encoded by lacI
   6308..6338    -  promoter       lac promoter: promoter for the E. coli lac operon
   6353..6374    -  protein_bind   CAP binding site: CAP binding activates transcription in the presence of cAMP. E. coli catabolite activator protein
   6387..6426    -  CDS            lacI (fragment): lac repressor; lacI; The lac repressor binds to the lac operator to inhibit transcription in E. coli. This inhibition can be relieved by adding lactose or isopropyl-β-D-thiogalactopyranoside (IPTG).
   6433..6455    +  promoter       SV40 promoter (fragment): SV40 enhancer and early promoter
   6479..6614    +  rep_origin     SV40 ori: SV40 origin of replication
   6634..6768    +  polyA_signal   SV40 poly(A) signal: SV40 polyadenylation signal
   6770..6824    -  CDS            lacI (fragment): lac repressor; lacI; The lac repressor binds to the lac operator to inhibit transcription in E. coli. This inhibition can be relieved by adding lactose or isopropyl-β-D-thiogalactopyranoside (IPTG).
   6826..6959    -  rep_origin     RSF ori (fragment): Plasmids containing the RSF 1030 origin of replication can be propagated in E. coli cells that contain additional plasmids with compatible origins.
>Addgene plasmid #73048 | pCAG mFoxg1-GFP wildtype | depositor full sequence | sequence record 134125 | mFoxg1, EGFP
CAAAAGGCCAGGAACCGTAAAAAGGCCGCGTTGCTGGCGTTTTTCCATAGGCTCCGCCCCCCTGACGAGC
ATCACAAAAATCGACGCTCAAGTCAGAGGTGGCGAAACCCGACAGGACTATAAAGATACCAGGCGTTTCC
CCCTGGAAGCTCCCTCGTGCGCTCTCCTGTTCCGACCCTGCCGCTTACCGGATACCTGTCCGCCTTTCTC
CCTTCGGGAAGCGTGGCGCTTTCTCAATGCTCACGCTGTAGGTATCTCAGTTCGGTGTAGGTCGTTCGCT
CCAAGCTGGGCTGTGTGCACGAACCCCCCGTTCAGCCCGACCGCTGCGCCTTATCCGGTAACTATCGTCT
TGAGTCCAACCCGGTAAGACACGACTTATCGCCACTGGCAGCAGCCACTGGTAACAGGATTAGCAGAGCG
AGGTATGTAGGCGGTGCTACAGAGTTCTTGAAGTGGTGGCCTAACTACGGCTACACTAGAAGGACAGTAT
TTGGTATCTGCGCTCTGCTGAAGCCAGTTACCTTCGGAAAAAGAGTTGGTAGCTCTTGATCCGGCAAACA
AACCACCGCTGGTAGCGGTGGTTTTTTTGTTTGCAAGCAGCAGATTACGCGCAGAAAAAAAGGATCTCAA
GAAGATCCTTTGATCTTTTCTACGGGGTCTGACGCTCAGTGGAACGAAAACTCACGTTAAGGGATTTTGG
TCATGAGATTATCAAAAAGGATCTTCACCTAGATCCTTTTAAATTAAAAATGAAGTTTTAAATCAATCTA
AAGTATATATGAGTAAACTTGGTCTGACAGTTACCAATGCTTAATCAGTGAGGCACCTATCTCAGCGATC
TGTCTATTTCGTTCATCCATAGTTGCCTGACTCCCCGTCGTGTAGATAACTACGATACGGGAGGGCTTAC
CATCTGGCCCCAGTGCTGCAATGATACCGCGAGACCCACGCTCACCGGCTCCAGATTTATCAGCAATAAA
CCAGCCAGCCGGAAGGGCCGAGCGCAGAAGTGGTCCTGCAACTTTATCCGCCTCCATCCAGTCTATTAAT
TGTTGCCGGGAAGCTAGAGTAAGTAGTTCGCCAGTTAATAGTTTGCGCAACGTTGTTGCCATTGCTACAG
GCATCGTGGTGTCACGCTCGTCGTTTGGTATGGCTTCATTCAGCTCCGGTTCCCAACGATCAAGGCGAGT
TACATGATCCCCCATGTTGTGCAAAAAAGCGGTTAGCTCCTTCGGTCCTCCGATCGTTGTCAGAAGTAAG
TTGGCCGCAGTGTTATCACTCATGGTTATGGCAGCACTGCATAATTCTCTTACTGTCATGCCATCCGTAA
GATGCTTTTCTGTGACTGGTGAGTACTCAACCAAGTCATTCTGAGAATAGTGTATGCGGCGACCGAGTTG
CTCTTGCCCGGCGTCAATACGGGATAATACCGCGCCACATAGCAGAACTTTAAAAGTGCTCATCATTGGA
AAACGTTCTTCGGGGCGAAAACTCTCAAGGATCTTACCGCTGTTGAGATCCAGTTCGATGTAACCCACTC
GTGCACCCAACTGATCTTCAGCATCTTTTACTTTCACCAGCGTTTCTGGGTGAGCAAAAACAGGAAGGCA
AAATGCCGCAAAAAAGGGAATAAGGGCGACACGGAAATGTTGAATACTCATACTCTTCCTTTTTCAATAT
TATTGAAGCATTTATCAGGGTTATTGTCTCATGAGCGGATACATATTTGAATGTATTTAGAAAAATAAAC
AAATAGGGGTTCCGCGCACATTTCCCCGAAAAGTGCCACCTGGTCGACATTGATTATTGACTAGTTATTA
ATAGTAATCAATTACGGGGTCATTAGTTCATAGCCCATATATGGAGTTCCGCGTTACATAACTTACGGTA
AATGGCCCGCCTGGCTGACCGCCCAACGACCCCCGCCCATTGACGTCAATAATGACGTATGTTCCCATAG
TAACGCCAATAGGGACTTTCCATTGACGTCAATGGGTGGACTATTTACGGTAAACTGCCCACTTGGCAGT
ACATCAAGTGTATCATATGCCAAGTACGCCCCCTATTGACGTCAATGACGGTAAATGGCCCGCCTGGCAT
TATGCCCAGTACATGACCTTATGGGACTTTCCTACTTGGCAGTACATCTACGTATTAGTCATCGCTATTA
CCATGGGTCGAGGTGAGCCCCACGTTCTGCTTCACTCTCCCCATCTCCCCCCCCTCCCCACCCCCAATTT
TGTATTTATTTATTTTTTAATTATTTTGTGCAGCGATGGGGGCGGGGGGGGGGGGGGCGCGCGCCAGGCG
GGGCGGGGCGGGGCGAGGGGCGGGGCGGGGCGAGGCGGAGAGGTGCGGCGGCAGCCAATCAGAGCGGCGC
GCTCCGAAAGTTTCCTTTTATGGCGAGGCGGCGGCGGCGGCGGCCCTATAAAAAGCGAAGCGCGCGGCGG
GCGGGAGTCGCTGCGTTGCCTTCGCCCCGTGCCCCGCTCCGCGCCGCCTCGCGCCGCCCGCCCCGGCTCT
GACTGACCGCGTTACTCCCACAGGTGAGCGGGCGGGACGGCCCTTCTCCTCCGGGCTGTAATTAGCGCTT
GGTTTAATGACGGCTCGTTTCTTTTCTGTGGCTGCGTGAAAGCCTTAAAGGGCTCCGGGAGGGCCCTTTG
TGCGGGGGGGAGCGGCTCGGGGGGTGCGTGCGTGTGTGTGTGCGTGGGGAGCGCCGCGTGCGGCCCGCGC
TGCCCGGCGGCTGTGAGCGCTGCGGGCGCGGCGCGGGGCTTTGTGCGCTCCGCGTGTGCGCGAGGGGAGC
GCGGCCGGGGGCGGTGCCCCGCGGTGCGGGGGGGCTGCGAGGGGAACAAAGGCTGCGTGCGGGGTGTGTG
CGTGGGGGGGTGAGCAGGGGGTGTGGGCGCGGCGGTCGGGCTGTAACCCCCCCCTGCACCCCCCTCCCCG
AGTTGCTGAGCACGGCCCGGCTTCGGGTGCGGGGCTCCGTGCGGGGCGTGGCGCGGGGCTCGCCGTGCCG
GGCGGGGGGTGGCGGCAGGTGGGGGTGCCGGGCGGGGCGGGGCCGCCTCGGGCCGGGGAGGGCTCGGGGG
AGGGGCGCGGCGGCCCCGGAGCGCCGGCGGCTGTCGAGGCGCGGCGAGCCGCAGCCATTGCCTTTTATGG
TAATCGTGCGAGAGGGCGCAGGGACTTCCTTTGTCCCAAATCTGGCGGAGCCGAAATCTGGGAGGCGCCG
CCGCACCCCCTCTAGCGGGCGCGGGCGAAGCGGTGCGGCGCCGGCAGGAAGGAAATGGGCGGGGAGGGCC
TTCGTGCGTCGCCGCGCCGCCGTCCCCTTCTCCATCTCCAGCCTCGGGGCTGCCGCAGGGGGACGGCTGC
CTTCGGGGGGGACGGGGCAGGGCGGGGTTCGGCTTCTGGCGTGTGACCGGCGGCTCTAGAGCCTCTGCTA
ACCATGTTCATGCCTTCTTCTTTTTCCTACAGCTCCTGGGCAACGTGCTGGTTATTGTGCTGTCTCATCA
TTTTGGCAAAGAATTCATGCTGGACATGGGAGATAGGAAAGAGGTGAAAATGATTCCCAAGTCCTCGTTC
AGCATCAACAGCCTGGTCCCCGAGGCCGTCCAGAACGACAACCACCACGCGAGCCACGGCCACCACAACA
GCCACCACCCCCAGCATCACCATCATCATCACCACCACCACCACCCGCCGCCGCCCGCGCCCCAGCCGCC
TCCACCGCCGCCCCAGCAGCAGCAGCAGCAGCCGCCCCCGGCCCCGCAGCCCCCGCAGGCGCGCGGCGCC
CCAGCAGCCGACGACGACAAGGGTCCCCAGCCGCTCCTGCTCCCGCCCTCCACCGCCCTGGACGGGGCCA
AGGCTGACGCACTTGGAGCCAAAGGCGAGCCGGGCGGCGGGCCGGCGGAGCTGGCGCCCGTCGGGCCGGA
CGAGAAGGAGAAGGGCGCGGGCGCCGGGGGGGAGGAGAAGAAAGGGGCGGGCGAGGGCGGCAAGGACGGG
GAGGGGGGCAAGGAGGGCGACAAGAAGAACGGCAAGTACGAGAAGCCGCCGTTCAGCTACAACGCGCTCA
TCATGATGGCCATCAGGCAGAGTCCCGAGAAGCGCCTGACGCTCAATGGCATCTATGAGTTCATCATGAA
GAACTTCCCCTACTACCGCGAGAACAAGCAGGGCTGGCAGAACTCCATCCGCCACAACCTGTCCCTCAAC
AAGTGCTTCGTGAAGGTACCGCGCCACTACGACGACCCGGGCAAGGGCAACTACTGGATGCTCGACCCGT
CGAGCGACGACGTGTTCATCGGCGGCACGACCGGCAAGCTGCGGCGCCGCTCCACCACGTCTCGGGCCAA
GCTGGCCTTTAAGCGCGGGGCGCGCCTCACCTCCACCGGCCTCACCTTCATGGACCGCGCCGGCTCCCTC
TACTGGCCCATGTCGCCCTTCCTGTCCCTGCACCACCCCCGCGCCAGCAGCACTTTGAGTTACAACGGGA
CCACGTCGGCCTACCCCAGCCACCCCATGCCCTACAGCTCCGTGTTGACTCAAAACTCGCTGGGCAACAA
CCACTCCTTCTCCACCGCCAACGGGCTGAGTGTGGACCGGCTGGTCAACGGGGAGATCCCGTACGCCACG
CACCACCTCACGGCCGCTGCGCTCGCCGCCTCGGTGCCCTGCGGCCTGTCGGTGCCCTGCTCCGGGACCT
ACTCCCTCAACCCCTGCTCCGTCAACCTGCTCGCGGGCCAGACCAGTTACTTTTTCCCCCACGTCCCGCA
CCCGTCAATGACTTCGCAGACCAGCACGTCCATGAGCGCCCGGGCCGCGTCCTCCTCTACGTCGCCGCAG
GCCCCCTCGACCCTGCCCTGTGAGTCTTTAAGACCCTCTTTGCCAAGTTTTACGACAGGACTGTCCGGGG
GACTGTCTGATTATTTCACACATCAAAATCAGGGGTCTTCTTCCAACCCTTTAATACATGGACCGGTCGC
CACCATGGTGAGCAAGGGCGAGGAGCTGTTCACCGGGGTGGTGCCCATCCTGGTCGAGCTGGACGGCGAC
GTAAACGGCCACAAGTTCAGCGTGTCCGGCGAGGGCGAGGGCGATGCCACCTACGGCAAGCTGACCCTGA
AGTTCATCTGCACCACCGGCAAGCTGCCCGTGCCCTGGCCCACCCTCGTGACCACCCTGACCTACGGCGT
GCAGTGCTTCAGCCGCTACCCCGACCACATGAAGCAGCACGACTTCTTCAAGTCCGCCATGCCCGAAGGC
TACGTCCAGGAGCGCACCATCTTCTTCAAGGACGACGGCAACTACAAGACCCGCGCCGAGGTGAAGTTCG
AGGGCGACACCCTGGTGAACCGCATCGAGCTGAAGGGCATCGACTTCAAGGAGGACGGCAACATCCTGGG
GCACAAGCTGGAGTACAACTACAACAGCCACAACGTCTATATCATGGCCGACAAGCAGAAGAACGGCATC
AAGGTGAACTTCAAGATCCGCCACAACATCGAGGACGGCAGCGTGCAGCTCGCCGACCACTACCAGCAGA
ACACCCCCATCGGCGACGGCCCCGTGCTGCTGCCCGACAACCACTACCTGAGCACCCAGTCCGCCCTGAG
CAAAGACCCCAACGAGAAGCGCGATCACATGGTCCTGCTGGAGTTCGTGACCGCCGCCGGGATCACTCTC
GGCATGGACGAGCTGTACAAGTAAAGCGGCCGCACTCCTCAGGTGCAGGCTGCCTATCAGAAGGTGGTGG
CTGGTGTGGCCAATGCCCTGGCTCACAAATACCACTGAGATCTTTTTCCCTCTGCCAAAAATTATGGGGA
CATCATGAAGCCCCTTGAGCATCTGACTTCTGGCTAATAAAGGAAATTTATTTTCATTGCAATAGTGTGT
TGGAATTTTTTGTGTCTCTCACTCGGAAGGACATATGGGAGGGCAAATCATTTAAAACATCAGAATGAGT
ATTTGGTTTAGAGTTTGGCAACATATGCCATATGCTGGCTGCCATGAACAAAGGTGGCTATAAAGAGGTC
ATCAGTATATGAAACAGCCCCCTGCTGTCCATTCCTTATTCCATAGAAAAGCCTTGACTTGAGGTTAGAT
TTTTTTTATATTTTGTTTTGTGTTATTTTTTTCTTTAACATCCCTAAAATTTTCCTTACATGTTTTACTA
GCCAGATTTTTCCTCCTCTCCTGACTACTCCCAGTCATAGCTGTCCCTCTTCTCTTATGAAGATCCCTCG
ACCTGCAGCCCAAGCTTGGCGTAATCATGGTCATAGCTGTTTCCTGTGTGAAATTGTTATCCGCTCACAA
TTCCACACAACATACGAGCCGGAAGCATAAAGTGTAAAGCCTGGGGTGCCTAATGAGTGAGCTAACTCAC
ATTAATTGCGTTGCGCTCACTGCCCGCTTTCCAGTCGGGAAACCTGTCGTGCCAGCGGATCCGCATCTCA
ATTAGTCAGCAACCATAGTCCCGCCCCTAACTCCGCCCATCCCGCCCCTAACTCCGCCCAGTTCCGCCCA
TTCTCCGCCCCATGGCTGACTAATTTTTTTTATTTATGCAGAGGCCGAGGCCGCCTCGGCCTCTGAGCTA
TTCCAGAAGTAGTGAGGAGGCTTTTTTGGAGGCCTAGGCTTTTGCAAAAAGCTAACTTGTTTATTGCAGC
TTATAATGGTTACAAATAAAGCAATAGCATCACAAATTTCACAAATAAAGCATTTTTTTCACTGCATTCT
AGTTGTGGTTTGTCCAAACTCATCAATGTATCTTATCATGTCTGGATCCGCTGCATTAATGAATCGGCCA
ACGCGCGGGGAGAGGCGGTTTGCGTATTGGGCGCTCTTCCGCTTCCTCGCTCACTGACTCGCTGCGCTCG
GTCGTTCGGCTGCGGCGAGCGGTATCAGCTCACTCAAAGGCGGTAATACGGTTATCCACAGAATCAGGGG
ATAACGCAGGAAAGAACATGTGAGCAAAAGGCCAG
