>Addgene plasmid #73048 | pCAG mFoxg1-GFP wildtype | addgene partial sequence | sequence record 139845 | pCAG-F 5'-GCAACGTGCTGGTTATTGTG-3'
ATGCTGGACATGGGAGATAGGAAAGAGGTGAAAATGATTCCCAAGTCCTCGTTCAGCATCAACAGCCTGG
TCCCCGAGGCCGTCCAGAACGACAACCACCACGCGAGCCACGGCCACCACAACAGCCACCACCCCCAGCA
TCACCATCATCATCACCACCACCACCACCCGCCGCCGCCCGCGCCCCAGCCGCCTCCACCGCCGCCCCAG
CAGCAGCAGCAGCAGCCGCCCCCGGCCCCGCAGCCCCCG
