>Addgene plasmid #73048 | pCAG mFoxg1-GFP wildtype | addgene partial sequence | sequence record 139846 | EGFP-N 5'-CGTCGCCGTCCAGCTCGACCAG-3'
CTCGCCCTTGCTCACCATGGTGGCGACCGGTCCATGTATTAAAGGGTTGGAAGAAGACCCCTGATTTTGA
TGTGTGAAATAATCAGACAGTCCCCCGGACAGTCCTGTCGTAAAACTTGGCAAAGAGGGTCTTAAAGACT
CACAGGGCAGGGTCGAGGGGGCCTGCGGCGACGTAGAGGAGGACGCGGCCCGGGCGCTCATGGACGTGCT
GGTCTGCGAAGTCATTGACGGGTGCGGGACGTGGGGGAAAAAGTAACTGGTCTGGCCCGCGAGCAGGTTG
ACGGAGCAGGGGTTGAGGGAGTAGGTCCCGGAGCAGGGCACCGACAGGCCGCAGGGCACCGAGGCGGCGA
GCGCAGCGGCCGTGAGGTGGTGCGTGGCGTACGGGATCTCCCCGTTGACCAGCCGGTCCACACTCAGCCC
GTTGGCGGTGGAGAAGGAGTGGTTGTTGCCCAGCGAGTTTTGAGTCAACACGGAGCTGTAGGGCATGGGG
TGGCTGGGGTAGGCCGACGTGGTCCCGTTGTAACTCAAAGTGCTGCTGGCGCGGGGGTGGTGCAGGGACA
GGAAGGGCGACATGGGCCAGTAGAGGGAGCCGGCGCGGTCCATGAAGGTGAGGCCGGTGGAGGTGAGGCG
CGCCCCGCGCTTAAAGGCCAGCTTGGCCCGAGACGTGGTGGAGCGGCGCCGCAGCTTGCCGGTCGTGCCG
CCGATGAACACGTCGTCGCTCGACGGGTCGAGCATCCAGTAGTTGCCCTTGCCCGGGTCGTCGTAGTGGC
GCGGTACCTTCACGAAGCACTTGTTGAGGGACAGGTTGTGGCGGATGGAGTTCTGCCAGCCCTGCTTGTT
CTCGCGGTAGTAGGGGAAGTTCTTCATGATGAACTCATAGATGCCATTGAGCGTCAGGCGCTTCTCGGGA
CTCTGCCTGATGGCCATCATGATGAGCGCGTTGTA
